Addgene plasmid #98524: BB1_34_chr4_0883tt
Purpose: BB1 with insert: chr4_0883tt
Depositing lab: Brigitte Gasser & Diethard Mattanovich & Michael Sauer. Depositing organization: Universitaet fur Bodenkultur Wien (BOKU-WIEN). Publication: GoldenPiCS: a Golden Gate-derived modular cloning system for applied synthetic biology in the yeast Pichia pastoris. Prielhofer R, Barrero JJ, Steuer S, Gassler T, Zahrl R, Baumann K, Sauer M, Mattanovich D, Gasser B, Marx H. BMC Syst Biol. 2017 Dec 8;11(1):123. doi: 10.1186/s12918-017-0492-3. PubMed 29221460.
Backbone
  Vector backbone: BB1
  Backbone size w/o insert (bp): 1936
  Vector type: Bacterial Expression
Growth in bacteria
  Bacterial resistance: Kanamycin, 50 μg/mL
  Growth temperature: 37°C
  Growth strain: DH10B
  Copy number: High Copy
Gene/Insert
  Gene/Insert name: chr4_0883tt
  Insert size (bp): 483
  Mutation: Internal BsaI and BpiI sites removed from insert
  Cloning method: Restriction Enzyme; 5′ cloning site BpiI (destroyed during cloning); 3′ cloning site BpiI (destroyed during cloning)
  Sequencing primers: 5′ 5'-GTAAAACGACGGCCAGTT-3' (M13-Fwd); 3′ 5´-CAGGAAACAGCTATGAC-3' (M13-Rev)
Terms and licenses: Academic/Nonprofit Terms; Industry Terms: Not Available to Industry
How to cite: BB1_34_chr4_0883tt was a gift from Brigitte Gasser & Diethard Mattanovich & Michael Sauer (Addgene plasmid # 98524 ; http://n2t.net/addgene:98524 ; RRID:Addgene_98524)
