[The description below was written by a language model from this plasmid's Addgene catalogue record and pLannotate feature annotations shown in this document.]
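Description:
BB1_34_chr4_0883tt is a level-1 part plasmid ("backbone 1") from the GoldenPiCS toolkit, a Golden Gate-derived modular cloning system for synthetic biology in the yeast Pichia pastoris. Although catalogued as a bacterial expression vector, it functions as an E. coli storage and donor plasmid for a single genetic module rather than as an expression construct. The small BB1 backbone (about 1.9 kb; the full sequenced plasmid is 2,413 nt) carries a high-copy ColE1/pUC-type origin of replication and a kanamycin resistance gene (aph(3')-Ia) driven by the cat promoter. This marker cassette is flanked by the tonB and T7Te transcription terminators, and a fragment of the T3Te terminator lies beyond the origin, an arrangement that helps insulate the cloning region from backbone transcription. A short residual lacZα fragment is also annotated next to the cloning site.

The payload is chr4_0883tt, a 483 bp insert. The "tt" suffix and the toolkit context suggest it is a transcription terminator from the locus designated chr4_0883, though the record does not explicitly state its function or source organism, and the automated feature table does not annotate the insert region at all. Internal BsaI and BpiI sites were removed from the insert so that it is compatible with the type IIS enzymes used in Golden Gate assembly. It was cloned via BpiI sites that were destroyed in the process. The "34" in the name probably denotes the fusion-site position of the module, but this is not stated. The part is intended to be combined with promoter and coding-sequence modules in higher-level backbones to build expression cassettes for P. pastoris. M13 forward and reverse primer sites flank the insert for sequence verification.
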