Features (pLannotate 1.2.2; 7 found; start..end, strand, type, name):
    773..804     +  terminator     tonB terminator: bidirectional E. coli tonB-P14 transcription terminator
    805..907     +  promoter       cat promoter: promoter of the E. coli cat gene encoding chloramphenicol acetyltransferase
    908..1723    +  CDS            KanR: aminoglycoside phosphotransferase; aph(3')-Ia; confers resistance to kanamycin in bacteria or G418 (Geneticin®) in eukaryotes
   1747..1774    +  terminator     T7Te terminator: phage T7 early transcription terminator
   1786..2373    -  rep_origin     ori: high-copy-number ColE1/pMB1/pBR322/pUC origin of replication
   2395..1       -  terminator     T3Te terminator (fragment) (across the origin): phage T3 early transcription terminator
   2413..17      -  CDS            lacZα (fragment) (across the origin): LacZα fragment of β-galactosidase; lacZ fragment
>Addgene plasmid #98524 | BB1_34_chr4_0883tt | addgene full sequence | sequence record 191963 | Addgene NGS Result
GTAAAACGACGGCCAGTTTATCTAGTCAGCTTGATTCTAGCTGATCGTGGACCGGAAGGTGAGCCAGTGA
GTTGATTGCAGTCCAGTTACGCTGGAGTCTGAGGCTCGTCCTGAATGATATGCGGCCTCGAATTCGAAGA
CGCGCTTCTGTTTGTCCTTATACATCATTCCAAGGTTAGAAAAGGCCGGAAAACAGACATTTTTATTTCA
TAGAATATTGCAGTAGGATATATCCGCTACACTCGCTTATCAGCCCATTTTAATTTAATATTTTAGTTTA
ATTTTTTAACTGATCAGTTAGCCTTCTTTCAGCAAGGGCTGAAAGATGTCGTGCGTAAACTCAAATAGTT
ACTTACTTTAGCAATGATCATTTGTTTGCTCTTGTTGTAGCCAAGTTTCTCGGCAGACAAAAGCCGCTCG
TTGAAGTCCATTCGGAAAGTCAAAGGTCATCGAAAGTATTTCGAAGGGGCTGAATCTCGAAGGGGGCTGA
ATCTGCAGGGACTTTACGTGTCTTATCGATCAAAAGATTAATTCTAAAACAGGCAAGAAATGCGCGAATT
AATCTTACAACTATAGTTGCTGCTGCTTTTTAGAGCGGTCAACGTTTCTTACCAGGTTGTTTCGCTGCGT
CTTCGAATTCGCGCGTGATCTTACGGCATTATACGTATGATCGGTCCACGATCAGCTAGATTATCTAGTC
AGCTTGATGTCATAGCTGTTTCCTGAGGCTCAATACTGACCATTTAAATCATACCTGACCTCCATAGCAG
AAAGTCAAAAGCCTCCGACCGGAGGCTTTTGACTTGATCGGCACGTAAGAGGTTCCAACTTTCACCATAA
TGAAATAAGATCACTACCGGGCGTATTTTTTGAGTTATCGAGATTTTCAGGAGCTAAGGAAGCTAAAATG
AGCCATATTCAACGGGAAACGTCTTGCTTGAAGCCGCGATTAAATTCCAACATGGATGCTGATTTATATG
GGTATAAATGGGCTCGCGATAATGTCGGGCAATCAGGTGCGACAATCTATCGATTGTATGGGAAGCCCGA
TGCGCCAGAGTTGTTTCTGAAACATGGCAAAGGTAGCGTTGCCAATGATGTTACAGATGAGATGGTCAGG
CTAAACTGGCTGACGGAATTTATGCCTCTTCCGACCATCAAGCATTTTATCCGTACTCCTGATGATGCAT
GGTTACTCACCACTGCGATCCCAGGGAAAACAGCATTCCAGGTATTAGAAGAATATCCTGATTCAGGTGA
AAATATTGTTGATGCGCTGGCAGTGTTCCTGCGCCGGTTGCATTCGATTCCTGTTTGTAATTGTCCTTTT
AACGGCGATCGCGTATTTCGTCTCGCTCAGGCGCAATCACGAATGAATAACGGTTTGGTTGGTGCGAGTG
ATTTTGATGACGAGCGTAATGGCTGGCCTGTTGAACAAGTCTGGAAAGAAATGCATAAACTCTTGCCATT
CTCACCGGATTCAGTCGTCACTCATGGTGATTTCTCACTTGATAACCTTATTTTTGACGAGGGGAAATTA
ATAGGTTGTATTGATGTTGGACGAGTCGGAATCGCAGACCGATACCAGGATCTTGCCATCCTATGGAACT
GCCTCGGTGAGTTTTCTCCTTCATTACAGAAACGGCTTTTTCAAAAATATGGTATTGATAATCCTGATAT
GAATAAATTGCAGTTTCACTTGATGCTCGATGAGTTTTTCTAATGAGGACCTAAATGTAATCACCTGGCT
CACCTTCGGGTGGGCCTTTCTGCGTTGCTGGCGTTTTTCCATAGGCTCCGCCCCCCTGACGAGCATCACA
AAAATCGATGCTCAAGTCAGAGGTGGCGAAACCCGACAGGACTATAAAGATACCAGGCGTTTCCCCCTGG
AAGCTCCCTCGTGCGCTCTCCTGTTCCGACCCTGCCGCTTACCGGATACCTGTCCGCCTTTCTCCCTTCG
GGAAGCGTGGCGCTTTCTCATAGCTCACGCTGTAGGTATCTCAGTTCGGTGTAGGTCGTTCGCTCCAAGC
TGGGCTGTGTGCACGAACCCCCCGTTCAGCCCGACCGCTGCGCCTTATCCGGTAACTATCGTCTTGAGTC
CAACCCGGTAAGACACGACTTATCGCCACTGGCAGCAGCCACTGGTAACAGGATTAGCAGAGCGAGGTAT
GTAGGCGGTGCTACAGAGTTCTTGAAGTGGTGGCCTAACTACGGCTACACTAGAAGAACAGTATTTGGTA
TCTGCGCTCTGCTGAAGCCAGTTACCTCGGAAAAAGAGTTGGTAGCTCTTGATCCGGCAAACAAACCACC
GCTGGTAGCGGTGGTTTTTTTGTTTGCAAGCAGCAGATTACGCGCAGAAAAAAAGGATCTCAAGAAGATC
CTTTGATTTTCTACCGAAGAAAGGCCCACCCGT
